Addgene plasmid #152652: pGBW-m4134552
Purpose: Mammalian expression plasmid for SARS-CoV-2 N (nucleocapsid)
Depositing lab: Ginkgo Bioworks & Benjie Chen.
Backbone
  Vector backbone: pTwist_CMV_Puro_6
  Backbone size w/o insert (bp): 6080
  Vector type: Mammalian Expression
  Selectable markers: Puromycin
Growth in bacteria
  Bacterial resistance: Ampicillin, 100 μg/mL
  Growth temperature: 37°C
  Growth strain: DH5alpha
  Copy number: High Copy
Gene/Insert
  Gene/Insert name: SARS-CoV-2 N (nucleocapsid) (alt names: nucleocapsid phosphoprotein; N protein)
  Species: Severe acute respiratory syndrome coronavirus 2
  Insert size (bp): 1253
  Mutation: wt
  Entrez Gene: N (a.k.a. GU280_gp10)
  Promoter: CMV
  Tag / fusion protein: Cleavable TEV;3xFlag (C terminal on backbone)
  Cloning method: Unknown
Resource information
  A portion of this plasmid was derived from a plasmid made by: GinkgoBioworks
Depositor comments: NCBI reference sequence: YP_009724397.2
How to cite: pGBW-m4134552 was a gift from Ginkgo Bioworks & Benjie Chen (Addgene plasmid # 152652 ; http://n2t.net/addgene:152652 ; RRID:Addgene_152652)
