[The description below was written by a language model from this plasmid's Addgene catalogue record and pLannotate feature annotations shown in this document.]
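Description:
pGBW-m4134552 is a mammalian expression plasmid built on the pTwist_CMV_Puro_6 backbone that carries the wild-type nucleocapsid (N) gene of SARS-CoV-2. It is maintained in E. coli through a high-copy ColE1/pUC-type origin and an ampicillin resistance (β-lactamase) gene. For selection in mammalian cells it contains a separate cassette in which the human ubiquitin C promoter drives puromycin N-acetyltransferase, followed by a synthetic polyadenylation signal. The sequenced plasmid is 7,442 nt.

The N open reading frame lies downstream of the human cytomegalovirus immediate-early enhancer and promoter elements and is followed by an SV40 polyadenylation signal. According to the catalogue entry, the backbone supplies a C-terminal tag consisting of a TEV protease cleavage site and 3xFLAG. The automated annotation picks up only a FLAG fragment just after the N coding sequence, which is consistent with this arrangement but does not itself resolve the TEV site or all three repeats. The tag allows detection or affinity capture of N with anti-FLAG reagents, with the option of removing the epitope by TEV cleavage. The expression region is bracketed by bacterial transcription terminators (T7 and rrnG), additional synthetic poly(A) signals, and short 5' and 3' β-globin insulator elements, which are intended to limit transcriptional read-through and interference between the neighbouring cassettes.

N packages the viral RNA genome into a ribonucleocapsid and contributes to virion assembly. This plasmid is suited to transient expression or puromycin-selected stable expression of tagged N in mammalian cells, for example for localisation, interaction or purification studies, although the record states only mammalian expression as its purpose.
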