Features (pLannotate 1.2.2; 21 found; start..end, strand, type, name):
      1..304     +  enhancer       CMV enhancer: human cytomegalovirus immediate early enhancer
    377..394     -  promoter       CMV promoter (fragment): human cytomegalovirus (CMV) immediate early promoter
    457..508     +  promoter       CMVd2 promoter: truncated human cytomegalovirus (CMV) immediate early promoter that yields moderately reduced expression relative to the full-length promoter
    583..1839    +  CDS            N: NCAP_SARS2 - Experimental evidence at protein level: Swiss-Prot protein existence level 1. Packages the positive strand viral genome RNA into a helical ribonucleocapsid (RNP) and plays a fundamental role during virion assembly through its interactions with the viral genome and membrane protein M. Plays an important role in enhancing the efficiency of subgenomic viral RNA transcription as well as viral replication (By similarity). May modulate transforming growth factor-beta signaling by binding host smad3 (By similarity). From Severe acute respiratory syndrome coronavirus 2 (2019-nCoV) (SARS-C
   1906..1928    +  CDS            FLAG (fragment): FLAG® epitope tag, followed by an enterokinase cleavage site
   1982..2103    -  polyA_signal   SV40 poly(A) signal: SV40 polyadenylation signal
   2126..2195    -  CDS            large T antigen (fragment): large T antigen from SV40 (simian virus 40)
   2218..2264    +  terminator     T7 terminator: transcription terminator for bacteriophage T7 RNA polymerase
   2294..2430    +  terminator     rrnG terminator: transcription terminator from the E. coli ribosomal RNA rrnG operon (Albrechtsen et al., 1991)
   2475..2546    +  misc_feature   3' β-globin insulator: insulator downstream of the human β-globin locus (Farrell et al., 2002)
   2772..3360    -  rep_origin     ori: high-copy-number ColE1/pMB1/pBR322/pUC origin of replication
   3532..3596    -  CDS            bla(M) (fragment): β-lactamase lacking the signal sequence; bla(M); allows cytosolic expression of β-lactamase
   3860..5069    +  promoter       UbC promoter: human ubiquitin C promoter
   5073..5670    +  CDS            PuroR (fragment): puromycin N-acetyltransferase; pac from Streptomyces; confers resistance to puromycin
   5699..5747    +  polyA_signal   poly(A) signal: synthetic polyadenylation signal
   6013..6873    +  CDS            AmpR: β-lactamase; bla; confers resistance to ampicillin, carbenicillin, and related antibiotics
   6886..7022    +  terminator     rrnG terminator: transcription terminator from the E. coli ribosomal RNA rrnG operon (Albrechtsen et al., 1991)
   7174..7245    +  misc_feature   5' β-globin insulator: insulator upstream of the human β-globin locus (Farrell et al., 2002)
   7250..7296    -  terminator     T7 terminator: transcription terminator for bacteriophage T7 RNA polymerase
   7314..7362    -  polyA_signal   poly(A) signal: synthetic polyadenylation signal
   7393..7442    +  enhancer       CMV enhancer (fragment): human cytomegalovirus immediate early enhancer
>Addgene plasmid #152652 | pGBW-m4134552 | addgene full sequence | sequence record 320770 | Addgene NGS Result
CGTTACATAACTTACGGTAAATGGCCCGCCTGGCTGACCGCCCAACGACCCCCGCCCATTGACGTCAATA
ATGACGTATGTTCCCATAGTAACGCCAATAGGGACTTTCCATTGACGTCAATGGGTGGAGTATTTACGGT
AAACTGCCCACTTGGCAGTACATCAAGTGTATCATATGCCAAGTACGCCCCCTATTGACGTCAATGACGG
TAAATGGCCCGCCTGGCATTATGCCCAGTACATGACCTTATGGGACTTTCCTACTTGGCAGTACATCTAC
GTATTAGTCATCGCTATTACCATGCTGATGCGGTTTTGGCAGTACATCAATGGGCGTGGATAGCGGTTTG
ACTCACGGGGATTTCCAAGTCTCCACCCCATTGACGTCAATGGGAGTTTGTTTTGGCACCAAAATCAACG
GGACTTTCCAAAATGTCGTAACAACTCCGCCCCATTGACGCAAATGGGCGGTAGGCGTGTACGGTGGGAG
GTCTATATAAGCAGAGCTGGTTTAGTGAACCGTCAGATCAGATCTTTGTCGATCCTACCATCCACTCGAC
ACACCCGCCAGCGGCCGCCACCATGTCTGATAATGGACCACAGAACCAACGCAATGCACCCCGAATCACT
TTTGGCGGTCCGTCCGACAGTACCGGGAGCAACCAGAACGGCGAAAGATCGGGAGCTCGTTCAAAACAGC
GGAGGCCTCAAGGGTTACCCAATAACACGGCCAGCTGGTTCACAGCGTTGACCCAGCATGGCAAGGAGGA
CCTCAAGTTCCCTCGGGGTCAGGGGGTCCCAATAAATACAAACAGTTCCCCTGATGACCAAATTGGATAC
TATAGACGCGCTACTAGGAGGATCCGTGGCGGGGATGGAAAAATGAAGGACCTTTCTCCCAGATGGTACT
TTTATTACCTGGGTACTGGCCCAGAGGCCGGTCTACCGTATGGAGCAAACAAAGATGGCATTATTTGGGT
GGCCACGGAAGGAGCACTGAATACCCCAAAGGATCACATCGGCACCCGGAATCCAGCCAACAATGCTGCT
ATCGTTCTGCAACTCCCCCAGGGGACAACATTGCCTAAAGGCTTCTATGCCGAGGGCAGTAGAGGTGGCA
GCCAGGCGTCCTCACGCAGCTCTTCTCGATCTCGGAACAGCTCAAGAAATTCCACTCCCGGGAGTTCCCG
AGGAACCAGCCCAGCAAGGATGGCTGGCAATGGTGGAGATGCCGCTCTGGCCCTACTTCTGCTGGACCGC
CTCAATCAGTTAGAATCAAAGATGTCGGGGAAGGGGCAGCAACAGCAGGGACAGACCGTAACTAAAAAGA
GTGCAGCGGAGGCCTCTAAAAAGCCTCGGCAGAAACGTACGGCAACAAAGGCTTACAACGTGACCCAGGC
CTTTGGCCGTAGAGGACCCGAACAGACACAAGGGAACTTTGGTGACCAAGAGTTGATAAGGCAGGGAACC
GACTACAAACACTGGCCTCAGATCGCCCAATTCGCACCGAGCGCGAGCGCATTTTTCGGAATGTCACGAA
TTGGCATGGAGGTGACACCTTCGGGAACCTGGCTGACATACACTGGCGCCATAAAGCTCGATGACAAAGA
TCCCAACTTCAAGGATCAAGTCATCTTGCTGAATAAGCATATTGACGCGTATAAAACTTTTCCACCCACG
GAACCGAAGAAGGACAAGAAAAAGAAAGCTGATGAGACACAGGCGCTTCCACAAAGGCAGAAAAAGCAGC
AGACGGTTACTCTACTGCCCGCCGCAGACCTAGATGACTTCTCCAAACAGCTTCAGCAGTCTATGAGTAG
CGCCGACTCAACCCAAGCTGAAAACCTTTACTTTCAGTCGATGGATTATAAGGACCACGATGGAGACTAC
AAAGATCATGACATTGATTACAAGGACGACGATGACAAATAAGCTAGCTTGACTGACTGAGATACAGCGT
ACCTTCAGCTCACAGACATGATAAGATACATTGATGAGTTTGGACAAACCACAACTAGAATGCAGTGAAA
AAAATGCTTTATTTGTGAAATTTGTGATGCTATTGCTTTATTTGTAACCATTATAAGCTGCAATAAACAA
GTTAACAACAACAATTGCATTCATTTTATGTTTCAGGTTCAGGGGGAGGTGTGGGAGGTTTTTTAAAGCA
AGTAAAACCTCTACAAATGTGGTATTGGCCCATCTCTATCGGTATCGTAGCATAACCCCTTGGGGCCTCT
AAACGGGTCTTGAGGGGTTTTTTGTGCCCCTCGGGCCGGATTGCTATCTACCGGCATTGGCGCAGAAAAA
AATGCCTGATGCGACGCTGCGCGTCTTATACTCCCACATATGCCAGATTCAGCAACGGATACGGCTTCCC
CAACTTGCCCACTTCCATACGTGTCCTCCTTACCAGAAATTTATCCTTAAGGTCGTCAGCTATCCTGCAG
GCGATCTCTCGATTTCGATCAAGACATTCCTTTAATGGTCTTTTCTGGACACCACTAGGGGTCAGAAGTA
GTTCATCAAACTTTCTTCCCTCCCTAATCTCATTGGTTACCTTGGGCTATCGAAACTTAATTAACCAGTC
AAGTCAGCTACTTGGCGAGATCGACTTGTCTGGGTTTCGACTACGCTCAGAATTGCGTCAGTCAAGTTCG
ATCTGGTCCTTGCTATTGCACCCGTTCTCCGATTACGAGTTTCATTTAAATCATGTGAGCAAAAGGCCAG
CAAAAGGCCAGGAACCGTAAAAAGGCCGCGTTGCTGGCGTTTTTCCATAGGCTCCGCCCCCCTGACGAGC
ATCACAAAAATCGACGCTCAAGTCAGAGGTGGCGAAACCCGACAGGACTATAAAGATACCAGGCGTTTCC
CCCTGGAAGCTCCCTCGTGCGCTCTCCTGTTCCGACCCTGCCGCTTACCGGATACCTGTCCGCCTTTCTC
CCTTCGGGAAGCGTGGCGCTTTCTCATAGCTCACGCTGTAGGTATCTCAGTTCGGTGTAGGTCGTTCGCT
CCAAGCTGGGCTGTGTGCACGAACCCCCCGTTCAGCCCGACCGCTGCGCCTTATCCGGTAACTATCGTCT
TGAGTCCAACCCGGTAAGACACGACTTATCGCCACTGGCAGCAGCCACTGGTAACAGGATTAGCAGAGCG
AGGTATGTAGGCGGTGCTACAGAGTTCTTGAAGTGGTGGCCTAACTACGGCTACACTAGAAGAACAGTAT
TTGGTATCTGCGCTCTGCTGAAGCCAGTTACCTTCGGAAAAAGAGTTGGTAGCTCTTGATCCGGCAAACA
AACCACCGCTGGTAGCGGTGGTTTTTTTGTTTGCAAGCAGCAGATTACGCGCAGAAAAAAAGGATCTCAA
GAAGATCCTTTGATCTTTTCTACGGGGTCTGACGCTCAGTGGAACGAAAACTCACGTTAAGGGATTTTGG
TCATGAGATTATCAAAAAGGATCTTCACCTAGATCCTTTTAAATTAAAAATGAAGTTTTAAATCAATCTA
AAGTATATATGAGTAAACTTGGTCTGACAGTTACCAATGCTTAATCAGTGAGGCACCTATCTCAGCGATC
TGTCTATTTCGTTCATCCATAGTTGCATTTAAATTTCCGAACTCTCCAAGGCCCTCGTCGGAAAATCTTC
AAACCTTTCGTCCGATCCATCTTGCAGGCTACCTCTCGAACGAACTATCGCAAGTCTCTTGGCCGGCCTT
GCGCCTTGGCTATTGCTTGGCAGCGCCTATCGCCAGGTATTACTCCAATCCCGAATATCCGAGATCGGGA
TCACCCGAGAGAAGTTCAACCTACATCCTCAATCCCGATCTATCCGAGATCCGAGGAATATCGAAATCGG
GGCGCGCCTGGCCTCCGCGCCGGGTTTTGGCGCCTCCCGCGGGCGCCCCCCTCGTCACGGCGAGCGCTGC
CACGTCAGACGAAGGGCGCAGGAGCGTCCTGATCCTTCCGCCCGGACGCTCAGGACAGCGGCCCGCTGCT
CATAAGACTCGGCCTTAGAACCCCAGTATCAGCAGAAGGACATTTTAGGACGGGACTTGGGTGACTCTAG
GGCACTGGTTTTCTTTCCAGAGAGCGGAACAGGCGAGGAAAAGTAGTCCCTTCTCGGCGATTCTGCGGAG
GGATCTCCGTGGGGCGGTGAACGCCGATGATTATATAAGGACGCGCCGGGTGTGGCACAGCTAGTTCCGT
CGCAGCCGGGATTTGGGTCGCGGTTCTTGTTTGTGGATCGCTGTGATCGTCACTTGGTGAGTAGCGGGCT
GCTGGGCTGGCCGGGGCTTTCGTGGCCGCCGGGCCGCTCGGTGGGACGGAAGCGTGTGGAGAGACCGCCA
AGGGCTGTAGTCTGGGTCCGCGAGCAAGGTTGCCCTGAACTGGGGGTTGGGGGGAGCGCAGCAAAATGGC
GGCTGTTCCCGAGTCTTGAATGGAAGACGCTTGTGAGGCGGGCTGTGAGGTCGTTGAAACAAGGTGGGGG
GCATGGTGGGCGGCAAGAACCCAAGGTCTTGAGCCCTTCGCTAATGCGGGAAAGCTCTTATTCGGGTGAG
ATGGGCTGGGCACCATCTGGGGACCCTGACGTGAAGTTTGTCACTGACTGGAGAACTCGGTTTGTCGTCT
GTTGCGGGGGCGGCAGTTATGGCGGTGCCGTTGGGCAGTGCACCCGTACCTTTGGGAGCGCGCGCCCTCG
TCGTGTCGTGACGTCACCCGTTCTGTTGGCTTATAATGCAGGGTGGGGCCACCTGCCGGTAGGTGTGCGG
TAGGCTTTTCTCCGTCGCAGGACGCAGGGTTCGGGCCTAGGGTAGGCTCTCCTGAATCGACAGGCGCCGG
ACCTCTGGTGAGGGGAGGGATAAGTGAGGCGTCAGTTTCTTTGGTCGGTTTTATGTACCTATCTTCTTAA
GTAGCTGAAGCTCCGGTTTTGAACTATGCGCTCGGGGTTGGCGAGTGTGTTTTGTGAAGTTTTTTAGGCA
CCTTTTGAAATGTAATCATTTGGGTCAATATGTAATTTTCAGTGTTAGACTTGTAAATTGTCCGCTAAAT
TCTGGCCGTTTTTGGCTTTTTTGTTAGACAACATGACCGAGTACAAGCCCACGGTGCGCCTCGCCACCCG
CGACGACGTCCCCAGGGCCGTACGCACCCTCGCCGCCGCGTTCGCCGACTACCCCGCCACGCGCCACACC
GTCGATCCGGACCGCCACATCGAGCGGGTCACCGAGCTGCAAGAACTCTTCCTCACGCGCGTCGGGCTCG
ACATCGGCAAGGTGTGGGTCGCGGACGACGGCGCCGCGGTGGCGGTCTGGACCACGCCGGAGAGCGTCGA
AGCGGGGGCGGTGTTCGCCGAGATCGGCCCGCGCATGGCCGAGTTGAGCGGTTCCCGGCTGGCCGCGCAG
CAACAGATGGAGGGCCTCCTGGCGCCGCACCGGCCCAAGGAGCCCGCGTGGTTCCTGGCCACCGTCGGCG
TCTCGCCCGACCACCAGGGCAAGGGTCTGGGCAGCGCCGTCGTGCTCCCCGGAGTGGAGGCCGCCGAGCG
CGCCGGGGTGCCCGCCTTCCTGGAGACCTCCGCGCCCCGCAACCTCCCCTTCTACGAGCGGCTCGGCTTC
ACCGTCACCGCCGACGTCGAGGTGCCCGAAGGACCGCGCACCTGGTGCATGACCCGCAAGCCCGGTGCCT
AGGCTAGTATGTAAGCCTAGTCTTAGATAATAAAATCGCTATCCATCGAAGATGGATGTGTGTTGGTTTT
TTGTGTGTGTAACGCTAGGCGCGCCTGGTGTACCGAGAACGATCCTCTCAGTGCGAGTCTCGACGATCCA
TATCGTTGCTTGGCAGTCAGCCAGTCGGAATCCAGCTTGGGACCCAGGAAGTCCAATCGTCAGATATTGT
ACTCAAGCCTGGTCACGGCAGCGTACCGATCTGTTTAAACCTAGATATTGATAGTCTGATCGGTCAACGT
ATAATCGAGTCCTAGCTTTTGCAAACATCTATCAAGAGACAGGATCAGCAGGAGGCTTTCGCATGAGTAT
TCAACATTTCCGTGTCGCCCTTATTCCCTTTTTTGCGGCATTTTGCCTTCCTGTTTTTGCTCACCCAGAA
ACGCTGGTGAAAGTAAAAGATGCTGAAGATCAGTTGGGTGCGCGAGTGGGTTACATCGAACTGGATCTCA
ACAGCGGTAAGATCCTTGAGAGTTTTCGCCCCGAAGAACGCTTTCCAATGATGAGCACTTTTAAAGTTCT
GCTATGTGGCGCGGTATTATCCCGTATTGACGCCGGGCAAGAGCAACTCGGTCGCCGCATACACTATTCT
CAGAATGACTTGGTTGAGTATTCACCAGTCACAGAAAAGCATCTTACGGATGGCATGACAGTAAGAGAAT
TATGCAGTGCTGCCATAACCATGAGTGATAACACTGCGGCCAACTTACTTCTGACAACGATTGGAGGACC
GAAGGAGCTAACCGCTTTTTTGCACAACATGGGGGATCATGTAACTCGCCTTGATCGTTGGGAACCGGAG
CTGAATGAAGCCATACCAAACGACGAGCGTGACACCACGATGCCTGTAGCAATGGCAACAACCTTGCGTA
AACTATTAACTGGCGAACTACTTACTCTAGCTTCCCGGCAACAGTTGATAGACTGGATGGAGGCGGATAA
AGTTGCAGGACCACTTCTGCGCTCGGCCCTTCCGGCTGGCTGGTTTATTGCTGATAAATCTGGAGCCGGT
GAGCGTGGGTCTCGCGGTATCATTGCAGCACTGGGGCCAGATGGTAAGCCCTCCCGTATCGTAGTTATCT
ACACGACGGGGAGTCAGGCAACTATGGATGAACGAAATAGACAGATCGCTGAGATAGGTGCCTCACTGAT
TAAGCATTGGTAACCGATTCTAGGTGCATTGGCGCAGAAAAAAATGCCTGATGCGACGCTGCGCGTCTTA
TACTCCCACATATGCCAGATTCAGCAACGGATACGGCTTCCCCAACTTGCCCACTTCCATACGTGTCCTC
CTTACCAGAAATTTATCCTTAAGATCCCGAATCGTTTAAACTCGACTCTGGCTCTATCGAATCTCCGTCG
TTTCGAGCTTACGCGAACAGCCGTGGCGCTCATTTGCTCGTCGGGCATCGAATCTCGTCAGCTATCGTCA
GCTTACCTTTTTGGCAGCGATCGCGGCTCCCGACATCTTGGACCATTAGCTCCACAGGTATCTTCTTCCC
TCTAGTGGTCATAACAGCAGCTTCAGCTACCTCTCAATTCAAAAAACCCCTCAAGACCCGTTTAGAGGCC
CCAAGGGGTTATGCTATCAATCGTTGCGTTACACACACAAAAAACCAACACACATCCATCTTCGATGGAT
AGCGATTTTATTATCTAACTGCTGATCGAGTGTAGCCAGATCTAGTAATCAATTACGGGGTCATTAGTTC
ATAGCCCATATATGGAGTTCCG
